>Addgene plasmid #90471 | pLXSN p110 CUX1 | depositor full sequence | sequence record 175299 | pLXSN CUX1 (747-1505)
GAATTGCTAGCAATTGCTAGCAATTGCTAGCAATTCATACCAGATCACCGAAAACTGTCCTCCAAATGTG
TCCCCCTCACACTCCCAAATTCGCGGGCTTCTGCCTCTTAGACCACTCTACCCTATTCCCCACACTCACC
GGAGCCAAAGCCGCGGCCCTTCCGTTTCTTTGCTTTTGAAAGACCCCACCCGTAGGTGGCAAGCTAGCTT
AAGTAACGCCACTTTGCAAGGCATGGAAAAATACATAACTGAGAATAGAAAAGTTCAGATCAAGGTCAGG
AACAAAGAAACAGCTGAATACCAAACAGGATATCTGTGGTAAGCGGTTCCTGCCCCGGCTCAGGGCCAAG
AACAGATGAGACAGCTGAGTGATGGGCCAAACAGGATATCTGTGGTAAGCAGTTCCTGCCCCGGCTCGGG
GCCAAGAACAGATGGTCCCCAGATGCGGTCCAGCCCTCAGCAGTTTCTAGTGAATCATCAGATGTTTCCA
GGGTGCCCCAAGGACCTGAAAATGACCCTGTACCTTATTTGAACTAACCAATCAGTTCGCTTCTCGCTTC
TGTTCGCGCGCTTCCGCTCTCCGAGCTCAATAAAAGAGCCCACAACCCCTCACTCGGCGCGCCAGTCTTC
CGATAGACTGCGTCGCCCGGGTACCCGTATTCCCAATAAAGCCTCTTGCTGTTTGCATCCGAATCGTGGT
CTCGCTGTTCCTTGGGAGGGTCTCCTCTGAGTGATTGACTACCCACGACGGGGGTCTTTCATTTGGGGGC
TCGTCCGGGATTTGGAGACCCCTGCCCAGGGACCACCGACCCACCACCGGGAGGTAAGCTGGCCAGCAAC
TTATCTGTGTCTGTCCGATTGTCTAGTGTCTATGTTTGATGTTATGCGCCTGCGTCTGTACTAGTTAGCT
AACTAGCTCTGTATCTGGCGGACCCGTGGTGGAACTGACGAGTTCTGAACACCCGGCCGCAACCCTGGGA
GACGTCCCAGGGACTTTGGGGGCCGTTTTTGTGGCCCGACCTGAGGAAGGGAGTCGATGTGGAATCCGAC
CCCGTCAGGATATGTGGTTCTGGTAGGAGACGAGAACCTAAAACAGTTCCCGCCTCCGTCTGAATTTTTG
CTTTCGGTTTGGAACCGAAGCCGCGCGTCTTGTCTGCTGCAGCGCTGCAGCATCGTTCTGTGTTGTCTCT
GTCTGACTGTGTTTCTGTATTTGTCTGAAAATTAGGGCCAGACTGTTACCACTCCCTTAAGTTTGACCTT
AGGTCACTGGAAAGATGTCGAGCGGATCGCTCACAACCAGTCGGTAGATGTCAAGAAGAGACGTTGGGTT
ACCTTCTGCTCTGCAGAATGGCCAACCTTTAACGTCGGATGGCCGCGAGACGGCACCTTTAACCGAGACC
TCATCACCCAGGTTAAGATCAAGGTCTTTTCACCTGGCCCGCATGGACACCCAGACCAGGTCCCCTACAT
CGTGACCTGGGAAGCCTTGGCTTTTGACCCCCCTCCCTGGGTCAAGCCCTTTGTACACCCTAAGCCTCCG
CCTCCTCTTCCTCCATCCGCCCCGTCTCTCCCCCTTGAACCTCCTCGTTCGACCCCGCCTCGATCCTCCC
TTTATCCAGCCCTCACTCCTTCTCTAGGCGCCGGAATTCGTTAACTCGACTGGATCCACCATGGAGCAGA
AGCTCATCTCTGAAGAGGACCTCTCCACCTCGCCCATGCCCACCGTGTCCAGCTACCCACCTCTCGCCAT
CTCCCTGAAGAAGCCCTCCGCAGCTCCTGAGGCCGGTGCCTCTGCTCTGCCGAACCCCCCGGCCCTCAAA
AAGGAGGCCCAGGACGCCCCCGGGCTGGACCCCCAGGGAGCAGCCGATTGTGCACAAGGGGTCCTGAGAC
AGGTGAAAAATGAGGTGGGCCGCAGCGGTGCCTGGAAGGACCACTGGTGGAGCGCGGTGCAGCCGGAGAG
AAGAAATGCCGCCTCCTCCGAGGAGGCCAAGGCCAGAGAAACGGGCGGCGGGAAAGAGAAGGGCAGCGGT
GGCAGCGGAGGTGGCAGCCAGCCTCGGGCCGAGCGCAGTCAGCTCCAGGGACCCTCGTCGTCAGAGTACT
GGAAGGAGTGGCCCAGCGCTGAGTCCCCATACTCCCAGAGCTCAGAGCTGAGTCTGACCGGGGCCAGCCG
CAGCGAGACACCACAGAACAGCCCCCTGCCATCCTCCCCGATCGTGCCCATGTCCAAGCCCACCAAGCCC
TCGGTCCCCCCGCTGACCCCCGAGCAGTACGAGGTCTACATGTACCAGGAGGTGGACACCATCGAGCTCA
CCCGGCAGGTTAAGGAAAAGCTGGCCAAGAACGGCATCTGCCAGAGAATCTTCGGGGAGAAGGTGCTGGG
CCTGTCCCAGGGCAGCGTCAGCGACATGCTGTCCCGACCGAAGCCATGGAGCAAGCTGACGCAGAAAGGC
CGAGAACCCTTCATCCGGATGCAGCTCTGGCTGAACGGCGAGCTAGGCCAGGGTGTTCTACCCGTCCAGG
GCCAGCAGCAAGGGCCAGTCCTCCACTCCGTGACATCGCTCCAGGACCCGCTGCAGCAGGGCTGTGTGAG
CTCAGAAAGCACTCCAAAGACCTCCGCCAGCTGCAGCCCTGCCCCTGAGTCCCCGATGAGTTCCAGTGAG
TCGGTGAAGAGCCTGACCGAGCTGGTCCAGCAGCCCTGTCCCCCCATCGAGGCGAGCAAGGACAGCAAGC
CACCAGAGCCCAGTGACCCGCCAGCATCCGACTCCCAGCCCACAACCCCGCTGCCTCTCTCCGGACACTC
GGCCCTCAGCATCCAAGAATTAGTAGCCATGTCCCCGGAGCTGGACACCTACGGCATAACCAAGCGGGTG
AAGGAGGTGCTGACGGACAACAACCTCGGCCAGCGCTTATTTGGGGAGACCATCTTAGGGCTCACCCAAG
GCTCTGTCTCTGACCTCCTTGCCCGCCCCAAACCCTGGCATAAGCTCAGTCTGAAAGGACGAGAGCCCTT
CGTCCGGATGCAGCTGTGGCTGAACGACCCCAACAATGTGGAGAAGCTGATGGACATGAAACGGATGGAG
AAGAAAGCCTACATGAAGCGGCGGCACAGCTCAGTCAGTGACAGCCAGCCCTGCGAACCGCCCTCTGTCG
GCACCGAGTACAGCCAGGGCGCCAGCCCCCAGCCCCAGCACCAGCTGAAGAAACCCCGGGTGGTGCTGGC
TCCGGAGGAGAAGGAGGCGCTGAAACGAGCGTATCAGCAAAAGCCATACCCGTCACCAAAAACCATCGAA
GACCTCGCCACCCAGCTCAACCTGAAAACAAGCACCGTCATCAACTGGTTCCACAACTACAGGTCTCGGA
TCCGCAGAGAACTGTTCATTGAGGAAATTCAGGCCGGGAGTCAGGGCCAGGCGGGCGCCAGCGACTCACC
CTCGGCCCGCAGCGGCCGGGCGGCGCCCAGCTCGGAGGGCGACAGCTGCGACGGCGTGGAGGCCACTGAG
GGCCCAGGCAGCGCCGACACCGAGGAGCCCAAGTCTCAGGGAGAGGCCGAGCGGGAGGAGGTGCCGCGGC
CGGCGGAGCAGACGGAGCCGCCGCCCTCGGGGACCCCGGGCCCGGACGACGCCCGCGACGACGACCACGA
GGGAGGCCCCGTGGAAGGCCCGGGGCCCCTGCCCAGCCCCGCCTCCGCGACCGCCACCGCCGCGCCCGCG
GCCCCCGAGGACGCCGCTACCTCAGCCGCCGCCGCGCCGGGGGAGGGCCCCGCGGCCCCGACGTCCGCGC
CACCGCCCAGCAACAGCAGCAGCAGCAGCGCCCCCCGCAGGCCCAGCTCGCTGCAGAGCCTTTTCGGCCT
CCCCGAGGCCGCGGGCGCCCGGGACTCGCGCGACAACCCCCTGCGCAAGAAGAAGGCCGCGAACTTGAAC
AGCATCATCCACCGCCTGGAGAAGGCCGCCAGCCGGGAGGAACCTATCGAATGGGAGTTCTATCCATACG
ACGTACCTGACTACGCATGAGCGGCCGCACTCGAGGATCCGGCTGTGGAATGTGTGTCAGTTAGGGTGTG
GAAAGTCCCCAGGCTCCCCAGCAGGCAGAAGTATGCAAAGCATGCATCTCAATTAGTCAGCAACCAGGTG
TGGAAAGTCCCCAGGCTCCCCAGCAGGCAGAAGTATGCAAAGCATGCATCTCAATTAGTCAGCAACCATA
GTCCCGCCCCTAACTCCGCCCATCCCGCCCCTAACTCCGCCCAGTTCCGCCCATTCTCCGCCCCATGGCT
GACTAATTTTTTTTATTTATGCAGAGGCCGAGGCCGCCTCGGCCTCTGAGCTATTCCAGAAGTAGTGAGG
AGGCTTTTTTGGAGGCCTAGGCTTTTGCAAAAAGCTTGGGCTGCAGGTCGAGGCGGATCTGATCAAGAGA
CAGGATGAGGATCGTTTCGCATGATTGAACAAGATGGATTGCACGCAGGTTCTCCGGCCGCTTGGGTGGA
GAGGCTATTCGGCTATGACTGGGCACAACAGACAATCGGCTGCTCTGATGCCGCCGTGTTCCGGCTGTCA
GCGCAGGGGCGCCCGGTTCTTTTTGTCAAGACCGACCTGTCCGGTGCCCTGAATGAACTGCAGGACGAGG
CAGCGCGGCTATCGTGGCTGGCCACGACGGGCGTTCCTTGCGCAGCTGTGCTCGACGTTGTCACTGAAGC
GGGAAGGGACTGGCTGCTATTGGGCGAAGTGCCGGGGCAGGATCTCCTGTCATCTCACCTTGCTCCTGCC
GAGAAAGTATCCATCATGGCTGATGCAATGCGGCGGCTGCATACGCTTGATCCGGCTACCTGCCCATTCG
ACCACCAAGCGAAACATCGCATCGAGCGAGCACGTACTCGGATGGAAGCCGGTCTTGTCGATCAGGATGA
TCTGGACGAAGAGCATCAGGGGCTCGCGCCAGCCGAACTGTTCGCCAGGCTCAAGGCGCGCATGCCCGAC
GGCGAGGATCTCGTCGTGACCCATGGCGATGCCTGCTTGCCGAATATCATGGTGGAAAATGGCCGCTTTT
CTGGATTCATCGACTGTGGCCGGCTGGGTGTGGCGGACCGCTATCAGGACATAGCGTTGGCTACCCGTGA
TATTGCTGAAGAGCTTGGCGGCGAATGGGCTGACCGCTTCCTCGTGCTTTACGGTATCGCCGCTCCCGAT
TCGCAGCGCATCGCCTTCTATCGCCTTCTTGACGAGTTCTTCTGAGCGGGACTCTGGGGTTCGATAAAAT
AAAAGATTTTATTTAGTCTCCAGAAAAAGGGGGGAATGAAAGACCCCACCTGTAGGTTTGGCAAGCTAGC
TTAAGTAACGCCATTTTGCAAGGCATGGAAAAATACATAACTGAGAATAGAGAAGTTCAGATCAAGGTCA
GGAACAGATGGAACAGCTGAATATGGGCCAAACAGGATATCTGTGGTAAGCAGTTCCTGCCCCGGCTCAG
GGCCAAGAACAGATGGAACAGCTGAATATGGGCCAAACAGGATATCTGTGGTAAGCAGTTCCTGCCCCGG
CTCAGGGCCAAGAACAGATGGTCCCCAGATGCGGTCCAGCCCTCAGCAGTTTCTAGAGAACCATCAGATG
TTTCCAGGGTGCCCCAAGGACCTGAAATGACCCTGTGCCTTATTTGAACTAACCAATCAGTTCGCTTCTC
GCTTCTGTTCGCGCGCTTCTGCTCCCCGAGCTCAATAAAAGAGCCCACAACCCCTCACTCGGGGCGCCAG
TCCTCCGATTGACTGAGTCGCCCGGGTACCCGTGTATCCAATAAACCCTCTTGCAGTTGCATCCGACTTG
TGGTCTCGCTGTTCCTTGGGAGGGTCTCCTCTGAGTGATTGACTACCCGTCAGCGGGGGTCTTTCATTTG
GGGGCTCGTCCGGGATCGGGAGACCCCTGCCCAGGGACCACCGACCCACCACCGGGAGGTAAGCTGGCTG
CCTCGCGCGTTTCGGTGATGACGGTGAAAACCTCTGACACATGCAGCTCCCGGAGACGGTCACAGCTTGT
CTGTAAGCGGATGCCGGGAGCAGACAAGCCCGTCAGGGCGCGTCAGCGGGTGTTGGCGGGTGTCGGGGCG
CAGCCATGACCCAGTCACGTAGCGATAGCGGAGTGTATACTGGCTTAACTATGCGGCATCAGAGCAGATT
GTACTGAGAGTGCACCATATGCGGTGTGAAATACCGCACAGATGCGTAAGGAGAAAATACCGCATCAGGC
GCTCTTCCGCTTCCTCGCTCACTGACTCGCTGCGCTCGGTCGTTCGGCTGCGGCGAGCGGTATCAGCTCA
CTCAAAGGCGGTAATACGGTTATCCACAGAATCAGGGGATAACGCAGGAAAGAACATGTGAGCAAAAGGC
CAGCAAAAGGCCAGGAACCGTAAAAAGGCCGCGTTGCTGGCGTTTTTCCATAGGCTCCGCCCCCCTGACG
AGCATCACAAAAATCGACGCTCAAGTCAGAGGTGGCGAAACCCGACAGGACTATAAAGATACCAGGCGTT
TCCCCCTGGAAGCTCCCTCGTGCGCTCTCCTGTTCCGACCCTGCCGCTTACCGGATACCTGTCCGCCTTT
CTCCCTTCGGGAAGCGTGGCGCTTTCTCATAGCTCACGCTGTAGGTATCTCAGTTCGGTGTAGGTCGTTC
GCTCCAAGCTGGGCTGTGTGCACGAACCCCCCGTTCAGCCCGACCGCTGCGCCTTATCCGGTAACTATCG
TCTTGAGTCCAACCCGGTAAGACACGACTTATCGCCACTGGCAGCAGCCACTGGTAACAGGATTAGCAGA
GCGAGGTATGTAGGCGGTGCTACAGAGTTCTTGAAGTGGTGGCCTAACTACGGCTACACTAGAAGGACAG
TATTTGGTATCTGCGCTCTGCTGAAGCCAGTTACCTTCGGAAAAAGAGTTGGTAGCTCTTGATCCGGCAA
ACAAACCACCGCTGGTAGCGGTGGTTTTTTTGTTTGCAAGCAGCAGATTACGCGCAGAAAAAAAGGATCT
CAAGAAGATCCTTTGATCTTTTCTACGGGGTCTGACGCTCAGTGGAACGAAAACTCACGTTAAGGGATTT
TGGTCATGAGATTATCAAAAAGGATCTTCACCTAGATCCTTTTAAATTAAAAATGAAGTTTTAAATCAAT
CTAAAGTATATATGAGTAAACTTGGTCTGACAGTTACCAATGCTTAATCAGTGAGGCACCTATCTCAGCG
ATCTGTCTATTTCGTTCATCCATAGTTGCCTGACTCCCCGTCGTGTAGATAACTACGATACGGGAGGGCT
TACCATCTGGCCCCAGTGCTGCAATGATACCGCGAGACCCACGCTCACCGGCTCCAGATTTATCAGCAAT
AAACCAGCCAGCCGGAAGGGCCGAGCGCAGAAGTGGTCCTGCAACTTTATCCGCCTCCATCCAGTCTATT
AATTGTTGCCGGGAAGCTAGAGTAAGTAGTTCGCCAGTTAATAGTTTGCGCAACGTTGTTGCCATTGCTG
CAGGCATCGTGGTGTCACGCTCGTCGTTTGGTATGGCTTCATTCAGCTCCGGTTCCCAACGATCAAGGCG
AGTTACATGATCCCCCATGTTGTGCAAAAAAGCGGTTAGCTCCTTCGGTCCTCCGATCGTTGTCAGAAGT
AAGTTGGCCGCAGTGTTATCACTCATGGTTATGGCAGCACTGCATAATTCTCTTACTGTCATGCCATCCG
TAAGATGCTTTTCTGTGACTGGTGAGTACTCAACCAAGTCATTCTGAGAATAGTGTATGCGGCGACCGAG
TTGCTCTTGCCCGGCGTCAACACGGGATAATACCGCGCCACATAGCAGAACTTTAAAAGTGCTCATCATT
GGAAAACGTTCTTCGGGGCGAAAACTCTCAAGGATCTTACCGCTGTTGAGATCCAGTTCGATGTAACCCA
CTCGTGCACCCAACTGATCTTCAGCATCTTTTACTTTCACCAGCGTTTCTGGGTGAGCAAAAACAGGAAG
GCAAAATGCCGCAAAAAAGGGAATAAGGGCGACACGGAAATGTTGAATACTCATACTCTTCCTTTTTCAA
TATTATTGAAGCATTTATCAGGGTTATTGTCTCATGAGCGGATACATATTTGAATGTATTTAGAAAAATA
AACAAATAGGGGTTCCGCGCACATTTCCCCGAAAAGTGCCACCTGACGTCTAAGAAACCATTATTATCAT
GACATTAACCTATAAAAATAGGCGTATCACGAGGCCCTTTCGTCTTCAA
Features (pLannotate 1.2.2; 16 found; start..end, strand, type, name):
    177..284     +  LTR            3' LTR (ΔU3) (fragment): self-inactivating 3' long terminal repeat (LTR) from Moloney murine leukemia virus
    301..358     +  LTR            LTR (fragment): long terminal repeat from Moloney murine leukemia virus
    372..435     +  LTR            LTR (fragment): long terminal repeat from Moloney murine leukemia virus
    588..763     +  LTR            5' LTR (truncated): truncated long terminal repeat from Moloney murine sarcoma virus
    885..1159    +  misc_feature   MESV Ψ (fragment): packaging signal of murine embryonic stem cell virus
   1226..1642    +  CDS            gag (truncated): truncated Moloney murine leukemia virus (MMLV) gag gene lacking the start codon
   1674..1696    +  CDS            3xMyc (fragment): 3 tandem Myc epitope tags
   1701..3980    +  CDS            CUX1 (fragment): CUX1_HUMAN - Also known as CUTL1. Experimental evidence at protein level: Swiss-Prot protein existence level 1. [CDP/Cux p110]: Plays a role in cell cycle progression, in particular at the G1/S transition. As cells progress into S phase, a fraction of CUX1 molecules is proteolytically processed into N- terminally truncated proteins of 110 kDa. While CUX1 only transiently binds to DNA and carries the CCAAT-displacement activity, CDP/Cux p110 makes a stable interaction with DNA and stimulates expression of genes such as POLA1. From Homo sapiens (Human).
   4042..4371    +  promoter       SV40 promoter: SV40 enhancer and early promoter
   4431..5222    +  CDS            neo: KKA2_KLEPN - Also known as kan, nptII. Experimental evidence at protein level: Swiss-Prot protein existence level 1. Resistance to kanamycin, neomycin, paromomycin, ribostamycin, butirosin and gentamicin B. From Klebsiella pneumoniae.
   5285..5878    +  LTR            LTR: long terminal repeat from Moloney murine leukemia virus
   5947..5987    +  CDS            rop (fragment): Rop protein, which maintains plasmids at low copy number; rop
   6089..6229    +  misc_feature   bom: basis of mobility region from pBR322
   6415..7003    -  rep_origin     ori: high-copy-number ColE1/pMB1/pBR322/pUC origin of replication
   7174..8034    -  CDS            AmpR: β-lactamase; bla; confers resistance to ampicillin, carbenicillin, and related antibiotics
   8035..8139    -  promoter       AmpR promoter: bla
