>Addgene plasmid #90471 | pLXSN p110 CUX1 | addgene full sequence | sequence record 205963 | Addgene NGS Result
GAATTGCTAGCAATTGCTAGCAATTGCTAGCAATTCATACCAGATCACCGAAAACTGTCCTCCAAATGTG
TCCCCCTCACACTCCCAAATTCGCGGGCTTCTGCCTCTTAGACCACTCTACCCTATTCCCCACACTCACC
GGAGCCAAAGCCGCGGCCCTTCCGTTTCTTTGCTTTTGAAAGACCCCACCCGTAGGTGGCAAGCTAGCTT
AAGTAACGCCACTTTGCAAGGCATGGAAAAATACATAACTGAGAATAGAAAAGTTCAGATCAAGGTCAGG
AACAAAGAAACAGCTGAATACCAAACAGGATATCTGTGGTAAGCGGTTCCTGCCCCGGCTCAGGGCCAAG
AACAGATGAGACAGCTGAGTGATGGGCCAAACAGGATATCTGTGGTAAGCAGTTCCTGCCCCGGCTCGGG
GCCAAGAACAGATGGTCCCCAGATGCGGTCCAGCCCTCAGCAGTTTCTAGTGAATCATCAGATGTTTCCA
GGGTGCCCCAAGGACCTGAAAATGACCCTGTACCTTATTTGAACTAACCAATCAGTTCGCTTCTCGCTTC
TGTTCGCGCGCTTCCGCTCTCCGAGCTCAATAAAAGAGCCCACAACCCCTCACTCGGCGCGCCAGTCTTC
CGATAGACTGCGTCGCCCGGGTACCCGTATTCCCAATAAAGCCTCTTGCTGTTTGCATCCGAATCGTGGT
CTCGCTGTTCCTTGGGAGGGTCTCCTCTGAGTGATTGACTACCCACGACGGGGGTCTTTCATTTGGGGGC
TCGTCCGGGATTTGGATACCCCTGCCCAGGGACCACCGACCCACCACCGGGAGGTAAGCTGGCCAGCAAC
TTATCTGTGTCTGTCCGATTGTCTAGTGTCTATGTTTGATGTTATGCGCCTGCGTCTGTACTAGTTAGCT
AACTAGCTCTGTATCTGGCGGACCCGTGGTGGAACTGACGAGTTCTGAACACCCGGCCGCAACCCTGGGA
GACGTCCCAGGGACTTTGGGGGCCGTTTTTGTGGCCCGACCTGAGGAAGGGAGTCGATGTGGAATCCGAC
CCCGTCAGGATATGTGGTTCTGGTAGGAGACGAGAACCTAAAACAGTTCCCGCCTCCGTCTGAATTTTTG
CTTTCGGTTTGGAACCGAAGCCGCGCGTCTTGTCTGCTGCAGCGCTGCAGCATCGTTCTGTGTTGTCTCT
GTCTGACTGTGTTTCTGTATTTGTCTGAAAATTAGGGCCAGACTGTTACCACTCCCTTAAGTTTGACCTT
AGGTCACTGGAAAGATGTCGAGCGGATCGCTCACAACCAGTCGGTAGATGTCAAGAAGAGACGTTGGGTT
ACCTTCTGCTCTGCAGAATGGCCAACCTTTAACGTCGGATGGCCGCGAGACGGCACCTTTAACCGAGACC
TCATCACCCAGGTTAAGATCAAGGTCTTTTCACCTGGCCCGCATGGACACCCAGACCAGGTCCCCTACAT
CGTGACCTGGGAAGCCTTGGCTTTTGACCCCCCTCCCTGGGTCAAGCCCTTTGTACACCCTAAGCCTCCG
CCTCCTCTTCCTCCATCCGCCCCGTCTCTCCCCCTTGAACCTCCTCGTTCGACCCCGCCTCGATCCTCCC
TTTATCCAGCCCTCACTCCTTCTCTAGGCGCCGGAATTCGTTAACTCGACTGGATCCACCATGGAGCAGA
AGCTCATCTCTGAAGAGGACCTCTCCACCTCGCCCATGCCCACCGTGTCCAGCTACCCACCTCTCGCCAT
CTCCCTGAAGAAGCCCTCCGCAGCTCCTGAGGCCGGTGCCTCTGCTCTGCCGAACCCCCCGGCCCTCAAA
AAGGAGGCCCAGGACGCCCCCGGGCTGGACCCCCAGGGAGCAGCCGATTGTGCACAAGGGGTCCTGAGAC
AGGTGAAAAATGAGGTGGGCCGCAGCGGTGCCTGGAAGGACCACTGGTGGAGCGCGGTGCAGCCGGAGAG
AAGAAATGCCGCCTCCTCCGAGGAGGCCAAGGCCGAAGAAACGGGCGGCGGGAAAGAGAAGGGCAGCGGT
GGCAGCGGAGGTGGCAGCCAGCCTCGGGCCGAGCGCAGTCAGCTCCAGGGACCCTCGTCGTCAGAGTACT
GGAAGGAGTGGCCCAGCGCTGAGTCCCCATACTCCCAGAGCTCAGAGCTGAGTCTGACCGGGGCCAGCCG
CAGCGAGACACCACAGAACAGCCCCCTGCCATCCTCCCCGATCGTGCCCATGTCCAAGCCCACCAAGCCC
TCGGTCCCCCCGCTGACCCCCGAGCAGTACGAGGTCTACATGTACCAGGAGGTGGACACCATCGAGCTCA
CCCGGCAGGTTAAGGAAAAGCTGGCCAAGAACGGCATCTGCCAGAGAATCTTCGGGGAGAAGGTGCTGGG
CCTGTCCCAGGGCAGCGTCAGCGACATGCTGTCCCGACCGAAGCCATGGAGCAAGCTGACGCAGAAAGGC
CGAGAACCCTTCATCCGGATGCAGCTCTGGCTGAACGGCGAGCTAGGCCAGGGTGTTCTACCCGTCCAGG
GCCAGCAGCAAGGGCCAGTCCTCCACTCCGTGACATCGCTCCAGGACCCGCTGCAGCAGGGCTGTGTGAG
CTCAGAAAGCACTCCAAAGACCTCCGCCAGCTGCAGCCCTGCCCCTGAGTCCCCGATGAGTTCCAGTGAG
TCGGTGAAGAGCCTGACCGAGCTGGTCCAGCAGCCCTGTCCCCCCATCGAGGCGAGCAAGGACAGCAAGC
CACCAGAGCCCAGTGACCCGCCAGCATCCGACTCCCAGCCCACAACCCCGCTGCCTCTCTCCGGACACTC
GGCCCTCAGCATCCAAGAATTAGTAGCCATGTCCCCGGAGCTGGACACCTACGGCATAACCAAGCGGGTG
AAGGAGGTGCTGACGGACAACAACCTCGGCCAGCGCTTATTTGGGGAGACCATCTTAGGGCTCACCCAAG
GCTCTGTCTCTGACCTCCTTGCCCGCCCCAAACCCTGGCATAAGCTCAGTCTGAAAGGACGAGAGCCCTT
CGTCCGGATGCAGCTGTGGCTGAACGACCCCAACAATGTGGAGAAGCTGATGGACATGAAACGGATGGAG
AAGAAAGCCTACATGAAGCGGCGGCACAGCTCAGTCAGTGACAGCCAGCCCTGCGAACCGCCCTCTGTCG
GCACCGAGTACAGCCAGGGCGCCAGCCCCCAGCCCCAGCACCAGCTGAAGAAACCCCGGGTGGTGCTGGC
TCCGGAGGAGAAGGAGGCGCTGAAACGAGCGTATCAGCAAAAGCCATACCCGTCACCAAAAACCATCGAA
GACCTCGCCACCCAGCTCAACCTGAAAACCAGCACCGTCATCAACTGGTTCCACAACTACAGGTCTCGGA
TCCGCAGAGAACTGTTCATTGAGGAAATTCAGGCCGGGAGTCAGGGCCAGGCGGGCGCCAGCGACTCACC
CTCGGCCCGCAGCGGCCGGGCGGCGCCCAGCTCGGAGGGCGACAGCTGCGACGGCGTGGAGGCCACTGAG
GGCCCAGGCAGCGCCGACACCGAGGAGCCCAAGTCTCAGGGAGAGGCCGAGCGGGAGGAGGTGCCGCGGC
CGGCGGAGCAGACGGAGCCGCCGCCCTCGGGGACCCCGGGCCCGGACGACGCCCGCGACGACGACCACGA
GGGAGGCCCCGTGGAAGGCCCGGGGCCCCTGCCCAGCCCCGCCTCCGCGACCGCCACCGCCGCGCCCGCG
GCCCCCGAGGACGCCGCTACCTCAGCCGCCGCCGCGCCGGGGGAGGGCCCCGCGGCCCCGAGCTCCGCGC
CGCCGCCCAGCAACAGCAGCAGCAGCAGCGCCCCCCGCAGGCCCAGCTCGCTGCAGAGCCTTTTCGGCCT
CCCCGAGGCCGCGGGCGCCCGGGACTCGCGCGACAACCCCCTGCGCAAGAAGAAGGCCGCGAACTTGAAC
AGCATCATCCACCGCCTGGAGAAGGCCGCCAGCCGGGAGGAACCTATCGAATGGGAGTTCTATCCATACG
ACGTACCTGACTACGCATGAGCGGCCGCACTCGAGGATCCGGCTGTGGAATGTGTGTCAGTTAGGGTGTG
GAAAGTCCCCAGGCTCCCCAGCAGGCAGAAGTATGCAAAGCATGCATCTCAATTAGTCAGCAACCAGGTG
TGGAAAGTCCCCAGGCTCCCCAGCAGGCAGAAGTATGCAAAGCATGCATCTCAATTAGTCAGCAACCATA
GTCCCGCCCCTAACTCCGCCCATCCCGCCCCTAACTCCGCCCAGTTCCGCCCATTCTCCGCCCCATGGCT
GACTAATTTTTTTTATTTATGCAGAGGCCGAGGCCGCCTCGGCCTCTGAGCTATTCCAGAAGTAGTGAGG
AGGCTTTTTTGGAGGCCTAGGCTTTTGCAAAAAGCTTGGGCTGCAGGTCGAGGCGGATCTGATCAAGAGA
CAGGATGAGGATCGTTTCGCATGATTGAACAAGATGGATTGCACGCAGGTTCTCCGGCCGCTTGGGTGGA
GAGGCTATTCGGCTATGACTGGGCACAACAGACAATCGGCTGCTCTGATGCCGCCGTGTTCCGGCTGTCA
GCGCAGGGGCGCCCGGTTCTTTTTGTCAAGACCGACCTGTCCGGTGCCCTGAATGAACTGCAGGACGAGG
CAGCGCGGCTATCGTGGCTGGCCACGACGGGCGTTCCTTGCGCAGCTGTGCTCGACGTTGTCACTGAAGC
GGGAAGGGACTGGCTGCTATTGGGCGAAGTGCCGGGGCAGGATCTCCTGTCATCTCACCTTGCTCCTGCC
GAGAAAGTATCCATCATGGCTGATGCAATGCGGCGGCTGCATACGCTTGATCCGGCTACCTGCCCATTCG
ACCACCAAGCGAAACATCGCATCGAGCGAGCACGTACTCGGATGGAAGCCGGTCTTGTCGATCAGGATGA
TCTGGACGAAGAGCATCAGGGGCTCGCGCCAGCCGAACTGTTCGCCAGGCTCAAGGCGCGCATGCCCGAC
GGCGAGGATCTCGTCGTGACCCATGGCGATGCCTGCTTGCCGAATATCATGGTGGAAAATGGCCGCTTTT
CTGGATTCATCGACTGTGGCCGGCTGGGTGTGGCGGACCGCTATCAGGACATAGCGTTGGCTACCCGTGA
TATTGCTGAAGAGCTTGGCGGCGAATGGGCTGACCGCTTCCTCGTGCTTTACGGTATCGCCGCTCCCGAT
TCGCAGCGCATCGCCTTCTATCGCCTTCTTGACGAGTTCTTCTGAGCGGGACTCTGGGGTTCGAAATGAC
CGACCAAGCGACGCCCAACCTGCCATCACGAGATTTCGATTCCACCGCCGCCTTCTATGAAAGGTTGGGC
TTCGGAATCGTTTTCCGGGACGCCGGCTGGATGATCCTCCAGCGCGGGGATCTCATGCTGGAGTTCTTCG
CCCACCCCAACACGAGCCATAGATAAAATAAAAGATTTTATTTAGTCTCCAGAAAAAGGGGGGAATGAAA
GACCCCACCTGTAGGTTTGGCAAGCTAGCTTAAGTAACGCCATTTTGCAAGGCATGGAAAAATACATAAC
TGAGAATAGAGAAGTTCAGATCAAGGTCAGGAACAGATGGAACAGCTGAATATGGGCCAAACAGGATATC
TGTGGTAAGCAGTTCCTGCCCCGGCTCAGGGCCAAGAACAGATGGAACAGCTGAATATGGGCCAAACAGG
ATATCTGTGGTAAGCAGTTCCTGCCCCGGCTCAGGGCCAAGAACAGATGGTCCCCAGATGCGGTCCAGCC
CTCAGCAGTTTCTAGAGAACCATCAGATGTTTCCAGGGTGCCCCAAGGACCTGAAATGACCCTGTGCCTT
ATTTGAACTAACCAATCAGTTCGCTTCTCGCTTCTGTTCGCGCGCTTCTGCTCCCCGAGCTCAATAAAAG
AGCCCACAACCCCTCACTCGGGGCGCCAGTCCTCCGATTGACTGAGTCGCCCGGGTACCCGTGTATCCAA
TAAACCCTCTTGCAGTTGCATCCGACTTGTGGTCTCGCTGTTCCTTGGGAGGGTCTCCTCTGAGTGATTG
ACTACCCGTCAGCGGGGGTCTTTCATTTGGGGGCTCGTCCGGGATCGGGAGACCCCTGCCCAGGGACCAC
CGACCCACCACCGGGAGGTAAGCTGGCTGCCTCGCGCGTTTCGGTGATGACGGTGAAAACCTCTGACACA
TGCAGCTCCCGGAGACGGTCACAGCTTGTCTGTAAGCGGATGCCGGGAGCAGACAAGCCCGTCAGGGCGC
GTCAGCGGGTGTTGGCGGGTGTCGGGGCGCAGCCATGACCCAGTCACGTAGCGATAGCGGAGTGTATACT
GGCTTAACTATGCGGCATCAGAGCAGATTGTACTGAGAGTGCACCATATGCGGTGTGAAATACCGCACAG
ATGCGTAAGGAGAAAATACCGCATCAGGCGCTCTTCCGCTTCCTCGCTCACTGACTCGCTGCGCTCGGTC
GTTCGGCTGCGGCGAGCGGTATCAGCTCACTCAAAGGCGGTAATACGGTTATCCACAGAATCAGGGGATA
ACGCAGGAAAGAACATGTGAGCAAAAGGCCAGCAAAAGGCCAGGAACCGTAAAAAGGCCGCGTTGCTGGC
GTTTTTCCATAGGCTCCGCCCCCCTGACGAGCATCACAAAAATCGACGCTCAAGTCAGAGGTGGCGAAAC
CCGACAGGACTATAAAGATACCAGGCGTTTCCCCCTGGAAGCTCCCTCGTGCGCTCTCCTGTTCCGACCC
TGCCGCTTACCGGATACCTGTCCGCCTTTCTCCCTTCGGGAAGCGTGGCGCTTTCTCATAGCTCACGCTG
TAGGTATCTCAGTTCGGTGTAGGTCGTTCGCTCCAAGCTGGGCTGTGTGCACGAACCCCCCGTTCAGCCC
GACCGCTGCGCCTTATCCGGTAACTATCGTCTTGAGTCCAACCCGGTAAGACACGACTTATCGCCACTGG
CAGCAGCCACTGGTAACAGGATTAGCAGAGCGAGGTATGTAGGCGGTGCTACAGAGTTCTTGAAGTGGTG
GCCTAACTACGGCTACACTAGAAGGACAGTATTTGGTATCTGCGCTCTGCTGAAGCCAGTTACCTTCGGA
AAAAGAGTTGGTAGCTCTTGATCCGGCAAACAAACCACCGCTGGTAGCGGTGGTTTTTTTGTTTGCAAGC
AGCAGATTACGCGCAGAAAAAAAGGATCTCAAGAAGATCCTTTGATCTTTTCTACGGGGTCTGACGCTCA
GTGGAACGAAAACTCACGTTAAGGGATTTTGGTCATGAGATTATCAAAAAGGATCTTCACCTAGATCCTT
TTAAATTAAAAATGAAGTTTTAAATCAATCTAAAGTATATATGAGTAAACTTGGTCTGACAGTTACCAAT
GCTTAATCAGTGAGGCACCTATCTCAGCGATCTGTCTATTTCGTTCATCCATAGTTGCCTGACTCCCCGT
CGTGTAGATAACTACGATACGGGAGGGCTTACCATCTGGCCCCAGTGCTGCAATGATACCGCGAGACCCA
CGCTCACCGGCTCCAGATTTATCAGCAATAAACCAGCCAGCCGGAAGGGCCGAGCGCAGAAGTGGTCCTG
CAACTTTATCCGCCTCCATCCAGTCTATTAATTGTTGCCGGGAAGCTAGAGTAAGTAGTTCGCCAGTTAA
TAGTTTGCGCAACGTTGTTGCCATTGCTGCAGGCATCGTGGTGTCACGCTCGTCGTTTGGTATGGCTTCA
TTCAGCTCCGGTTCCCAACGATCAAGGCGAGTTACATGATCCCCCATGTTGTGCAAAAAAGCGGTTAGCT
CCTTCGGTCCTCCGATCGTTGTCAGAAGTAAGTTGGCCGCAGTGTTATCACTCATGGTTATGGCAGCACT
GCATAATTCTCTTACTGTCATGCCATCCGTAAGATGCTTTTCTGTGACTGGTGAGTACTCAACCAAGTCA
TTCTGAGAATAGTGTATGCGGCGACCGAGTTGCTCTTGCCCGGCGTCAACACGGGATAATACCGCGCCAC
ATAGCAGAACTTTAAAAGTGCTCATCATTGGAAAACGTTCTTCGGGGCGAAAACTCTCAAGGATCTTACC
GCTGTTGAGATCCAGTTCGATGTAACCCACTCGTGCACCCAACTGATCTTCAGCATCTTTTACTTTCACC
AGCGTTTCTGGGTGAGCAAAAACAGGAAGGCAAAATGCCGCAAAAAAGGGAATAAGGGCGACACGGAAAT
GTTGAATACTCATACTCTTCCTTTTTCAATATTATTGAAGCATTTATCAGGGTTATTGTCTCATGAGCGG
ATACATATTTGAATGTATTTAGAAAAATAAACAAATAGGGGTTCCGCGCACATTTCCCCGAAAAGTGCCA
CCTGACGTCTAAGAAACCATTATTATCATGACATTAACCTATAAAAATAGGCGTATCACGAGGCCCTTTC
GTCTTCAA
Features (pLannotate 1.2.2; 17 found; start..end, strand, type, name):
    177..284     +  LTR            3' LTR (ΔU3) (fragment): self-inactivating 3' long terminal repeat (LTR) from Moloney murine leukemia virus
    301..358     +  LTR            LTR (fragment): long terminal repeat from Moloney murine leukemia virus
    372..435     +  LTR            LTR (fragment): long terminal repeat from Moloney murine leukemia virus
    588..763     +  LTR            5' LTR (truncated): truncated long terminal repeat from Moloney murine sarcoma virus
    885..1159    +  misc_feature   MESV Ψ (fragment): packaging signal of murine embryonic stem cell virus
   1226..1642    +  CDS            gag (truncated): truncated Moloney murine leukemia virus (MMLV) gag gene lacking the start codon
   1674..1696    +  CDS            3xMyc (fragment): 3 tandem Myc epitope tags
   1701..3980    +  CDS            CUX1 (fragment): CUX1_HUMAN - Also known as CUTL1. Experimental evidence at protein level: Swiss-Prot protein existence level 1. [CDP/Cux p110]: Plays a role in cell cycle progression, in particular at the G1/S transition. As cells progress into S phase, a fraction of CUX1 molecules is proteolytically processed into N- terminally truncated proteins of 110 kDa. While CUX1 only transiently binds to DNA and carries the CCAAT-displacement activity, CDP/Cux p110 makes a stable interaction with DNA and stimulates expression of genes such as POLA1. From Homo sapiens (Human).
   4042..4371    +  promoter       SV40 promoter: SV40 enhancer and early promoter
   4431..5222    +  CDS            neo: KKA2_KLEPN - Also known as kan, nptII. Experimental evidence at protein level: Swiss-Prot protein existence level 1. Resistance to kanamycin, neomycin, paromomycin, ribostamycin, butirosin and gentamicin B. From Klebsiella pneumoniae.
   5246..5398    +  CDS            ble (fragment): BLE_KLEPN - Experimental evidence at protein level: Swiss-Prot protein existence level 1. Binding protein with a strong affinity to the bleomycin family of antibiotics. Binds to CL990; an antimitotic-antibiotic compound. From Klebsiella pneumoniae.
   5454..6047    +  LTR            LTR: long terminal repeat from Moloney murine leukemia virus
   6116..6156    +  CDS            rop (fragment): Rop protein, which maintains plasmids at low copy number; rop
   6258..6398    +  misc_feature   bom: basis of mobility region from pBR322
   6584..7172    -  rep_origin     ori: high-copy-number ColE1/pMB1/pBR322/pUC origin of replication
   7343..8203    -  CDS            AmpR: β-lactamase; bla; confers resistance to ampicillin, carbenicillin, and related antibiotics
   8204..8308    -  promoter       AmpR promoter: bla
