[The description below was written by a language model from this plasmid's Addgene catalogue record and pLannotate feature annotations shown in this document.]
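Description:
pLXSN p110 CUX1 is a Moloney murine leukemia virus-based gammaretroviral expression vector built on the pLXSN backbone, designed to deliver the p110 isoform of human CUX1 (also called CDP/Cut or CUTL1) into mammalian cells. The insert encodes amino acids 747-1505 of CUX1, corresponding to the N-terminally truncated 110 kDa species that is normally generated by proteolytic processing around S phase and that binds DNA stably. It carries a Myc epitope at the N terminus and, according to the catalogue entry, an HA tag at the C terminus. The HA tag is not picked up in the feature annotation. The fragment was cloned into the HpaI site downstream of the 5' LTR, which serves as its promoter. Between the LTR and the insert lie the packaging signal and a truncated gag segment lacking its start codon, which together promote efficient encapsidation of the vector RNA in packaging cells. Downstream, an internal SV40 enhancer/early promoter drives the neomycin phosphotransferase gene, allowing G418 selection of transduced cells, and the 3' LTR closes the proviral unit.

The bacterial portion is pBR322-derived, with a high-copy ColE1-type origin, a bom region, a remnant of rop, and ampicillin resistance expressed from the bla promoter. Two full sequences are on record. The repository's sequencing result is about 170 nt longer than the depositor's and shows an additional fragment of a bleomycin-resistance gene between neo and the 3' LTR, but the annotations are otherwise identical. The associated publication studied how p110 CUX1 affects cell migration and invasion, so the vector suits making stable cell populations that overexpress this isoform.
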