Addgene plasmid #90471: pLXSN p110 CUX1
Purpose: Retroviral vector expressing human p110 CUX1 (amino acids 747-1505) with a Myc and HA tag at the N- and C-terminue, respectively
Depositing lab: Alain Nepveu. Depositing organization: McGill University. Publication: p110 CUX1 homeodomain protein stimulates cell migration and invasion in part through a regulatory cascade culminating in the repression of E-cadherin and occludin. Kedinger V, Sansregret L, Harada R, Vadnais C, Cadieux C, Fathers K, Park M, Nepveu A. J Biol Chem. 2009 Oct 2;284(40):27701-11. doi: 10.1074/jbc.M109.031849. Epub 2009 Jul 27. PubMed 19635798.
Backbone
  Vector backbone: pLXSN
  Backbone manufacturer: Miller, A.D.
  Backbone size w/o insert (bp): 5875
  Total vector size (bp): 8240
  Vector type: Mammalian Expression, Retroviral
  Selectable markers: Neomycin (select with G418)
Growth in bacteria
  Bacterial resistance: Ampicillin, 100 μg/mL
  Growth temperature: 37°C
  Growth strain: NEB Stable
  Copy number: High Copy
Gene/Insert
  Gene/Insert name: CUX1 (amino acids 747-1505) (alt names: CCAAT-displacement protein; Cut-like 1)
  Species: H. sapiens (human)
  Insert size (bp): 2368
  GenBank ID: M74099
  Entrez Gene: CUX1 (a.k.a. CASP, CDP, CDP/Cut, CDP1, COY1, CUTL1, CUX, Clox, Cux/CDP, GDDI, GOLIM6, Nbla10317, p100, p110, p200, p75)
  Promoter: Moloney murine leukemia virus long terminal repeat
  Tag / fusion protein: Myc (N terminal on insert); HA (C terminal on insert)
  Cloning method: Restriction Enzyme; 5′ cloning site HpaI (not destroyed); 3′ cloning site HpaI (not destroyed)
  Sequencing primers: 5′ GTCTCTCCCCCTTGAACC; 3′ CCACACCCTAACTGACACAC
Terms and licenses: Academic/Nonprofit Terms; Industry Terms: Not Available to Industry
How to cite: pLXSN p110 CUX1 was a gift from Alain Nepveu (Addgene plasmid # 90471 ; http://n2t.net/addgene:90471 ; RRID:Addgene_90471)
